>Addgene plasmid #207814 | p667-UBC-NRF2-E79Q-V5-miniTurbo | addgene full sequence | sequence record 417840 | Addgene NGS Result
AGGTGGCACTTTTCGGGGAAATGTGCGCGGAACCCCTATTTGTTTATTTTTCTAAATACATTCAAATATG
TATCCGCTCATGAGACAATAACCCTGATAAATGCTTCAATAATATTGAAAAAGGAAGAGTATGAGTATTC
AACATTTCCGTGTCGCCCTTATTCCCTTTTTTGCGGCATTTTGCCTTCCTGTTTTTGCTCACCCAGAAAC
GCTGGTGAAAGTAAAAGATGCTGAAGATCAGTTGGGTGCACGAGTGGGTTACATCGAACTGGATCTCAAC
AGCGGTAAGATCCTTGAGAGTTTTCGCCCCGAAGAACGTTTTCCAATGATGAGCACTTTTAAAGTTCTGC
TATGTGGCGCGGTATTATCCCGTATTGACGCCGGGCAAGAGCAACTCGGTCGCCGCATACACTATTCTCA
GAATGACTTGGTTGAGTACTCACCAGTCACAGAAAAGCATCTTACGGATGGCATGACAGTAAGAGAATTA
TGCAGTGCTGCCATAACCATGAGTGATAACACTGCGGCCAACTTACTTCTGACAACGATCGGAGGACCGA
AGGAGCTAACCGCTTTTTTGCACAACATGGGGGATCATGTAACTCGCCTTGATCGTTGGGAACCGGAGCT
GAATGAAGCCATACCAAACGACGAGCGTGACACCACGATGCCTGTAGCAATGGCAACAACGTTGCGCAAA
CTATTAACTGGCGAACTACTTACTCTAGCTTCCCGGCAACAATTAATAGACTGGATGGAGGCGGATAAAG
TTGCAGGACCACTTCTGCGCTCGGCCCTTCCGGCTGGCTGGTTTATTGCTGATAAATCTGGAGCCGGTGA
GCGTGGGTCTCGCGGTATCATTGCAGCACTGGGGCCAGATGGTAAGCCCTCCCGTATCGTAGTTATCTAC
ACGACGGGGAGTCAGGCAACTATGGATGAACGAAATAGACAGATCGCTGAGATAGGTGCCTCACTGATTA
AGCATTGGTAACTGTCAGACCAAGTTTACTCATATATACTTTAGATTGATTTAAAACTTCATTTTTAATT
TAAAAGGATCTAGGTGAAGATCCTTTTTGATAATCTCATGACCAAAATCCCTTAACGTGAGTTTTCGTTC
CACTGAGCGTCAGACCCCGTAGAAAAGATCAAAGGATCTTCTTGAGATCCTTTTTTTCTGCGCGTAATCT
GCTGCTTGCAAACAAAAAAACCACCGCTACCAGCGGTGGTTTGTTTGCCGGATCAAGAGCTACCAACTCT
TTTTCCGAAGGTAACTGGCTTCAGCAGAGCGCAGATACCAAATACTGTTCTTCTAGTGTAGCCGTAGTTA
GGCCACCACTTCAAGAACTCTGTAGCACCGCCTACATACCTCGCTCTGCTAATCCTGTTACCAGTGGCTG
CTGCCAGTGGCGATAAGTCGTGTCTTACCGGGTTGGACTCAAGACGATAGTTACCGGATAAGGCGCAGCG
GTCGGGCTGAACGGGGGGTTCGTGCACACAGCCCAGCTTGGAGCGAACGACCTACACCGAACTGAGATAC
CTACAGCGTGAGCTATGAGAAAGCGCCACGCTTCCCGAAGGGAGAAAGGCGGACAGGTATCCGGTAAGCG
GCAGGGTCGGAACAGGAGAGCGCACGAGGGAGCTTCCAGGGGGAAACGCCTGGTATCTTTATAGTCCTGT
CGGGTTTCGCCACCTCTGACTTGAGCGTCGATTTTTGTGATGCTCGTCAGGGGGGCGGAGCCTATGGAAA
AACGCCAGCAACGCGGCCTTTTTACGGTTCCTGGCCTTTTGCTGGCCTTTTGCTCACATGTTCTTTCCTG
CGTTATCCCCTGATTCTGTGGATAACCGTATTACCGCCTTTGAGTGAGCTGATACCGCTCGCCGCAGCCG
AACGACCGAGCGCAGCGAGTCAGTGAGCGAGGAAGCGGAAGAGCGCCCAATACGCAAACCGCCTCTCCCC
GCGCGTTGGCCGATTCATTAATGCAGCTGGCACGACAGGTTTCCCGACTGGAAAGCGGGCAGTGAGCGCA
ACGCAATTAATGTGAGTTAGCTCACTCATTAGGCACCCCAGGCTTTACACTTTATGCTTCCGGCTCGTAT
GTTGTGTGGAATTGTGAGCGGATAACAATTTCACACAGGAAACAGCTATGACCATGATTACGCCAAGCGC
GCAATTAACCCTCACTAAAGGGAACAAAAGCTGGAGCTGCAAGCTTAATGTAGTCTTATGCAATACTCTT
GTAGTCTTGCAACATGGTAACGATGAGTTAGCAACATGCCTTACAAGGAGAGAAAAAGCACCGTGCATGC
CGATTGGTGGAAGTAAGGTGGTACGATCGTGCCTTATTAGGAAGGCAACAGACGGGTCTGACATGGATTG
GACGAACCACTGAATTGCCGCATTGCAGAGATATTGTATTTAAGTGCCTAGCTCGATACATAAACGGGTC
TCTCTGGTTAGACCAGATCTGAGCCTGGGAGCTCTCTGGCTAACTAGGGAACCCACTGCTTAAGCCTCAA
TAAAGCTTGCCTTGAGTGCTTCAAGTAGTGTGTGCCCGTCTGTTGTGTGACTCTGGTAACTAGAGATCCC
TCAGACCCTTTTAGTCAGTGTGGAAAATCTCTAGCAGTGGCGCCCGAACAGGGACTTGAAAGCGAAAGGG
AAACCAGAGGAGCTCTCTCGACGCAGGACTCGGCTTGCTGAAGCGCGCACGGCAAGAGGCGAGGGGCGGC
GACTGGTGAGTACGCCAAAAATTTTGACTAGCGGAGGCTAGAAGGAGAGAGATGGGTGCGAGAGCGTCAG
TATTAAGCGGGGGAGAATTAGATCGCGATGGGAAAAAATTCGGTTAAGGCCAGGGGGAAAGAAAAAATAT
AAATTAAAACATATAGTATGGGCAAGCAGGGAGCTAGAACGATTCGCAGTTAATCCTGGCCTGTTAGAAA
CATCAGAAGGCTGTAGACAAATACTGGGACAGCTACAACCATCCCTTCAGACAGGATCAGAAGAACTTAG
ATCATTATATAATACAGTAGCAACCCTCTATTGTGTGCATCAAAGGATAGAGATAAAAGACACCAAGGAA
GCTTTAGACAAGATAGAGGAAGAGCAAAACAAAAGTAAGACCACCGCACAGCAAGCGGCCGCTGATCTTC
AGACCTGGAGGAGGAGATATGAGGGACAATTGGAGAAGTGAATTATATAAATATAAAGTAGTAAAAATTG
AACCATTAGGAGTAGCACCCACCAAGGCAAAGAGAAGAGTGGTGCAGAGAGAAAAAAGAGCAGTGGGAAT
AGGAGCTTTGTTCCTTGGGTTCTTGGGAGCAGCAGGAAGCACTATGGGCGCAGCGTCAATGACGCTGACG
GTACAGGCCAGACAATTATTGTCTGGTATAGTGCAGCAGCAGAACAATTTGCTGAGGGCTATTGAGGCGC
AACAGCATCTGTTGCAACTCACAGTCTGGGGCATCAAGCAGCTCCAGGCAAGAATCCTGGCTGTGGAAAG
ATACCTAAAGGATCAACAGCTCCTGGGGATTTGGGGTTGCTCTGGAAAACTCATTTGCACCACTGCTGTG
CCTTGGAATGCTAGTTGGAGTAATAAATCTCTGGAACAGATTTGGAATCACACGACCTGGATGGAGTGGG
ACAGAGAAATTAACAATTACACAAGCTTAATACACTCCTTAATTGAAGAATCGCAAAACCAGCAAGAAAA
GAATGAACAAGAATTATTGGAATTAGATAAATGGGCAAGTTTGTGGAATTGGTTTAACATAACAAATTGG
CTGTGGTATATAAAATTATTCATAATGATAGTAGGAGGCTTGGTAGGTTTAAGAATAGTTTTTGCTGTAC
TTTCTATAGTGAATAGAGTTAGGCAGGGATATTCACCATTATCGTTTCAGACCCACCTCCCAACCCCGAG
GGGACCCGACAGGCCCGAAGGAATAGAAGAAGAAGGTGGAGAGAGAGACAGAGACAGATCCATTCGATTA
GTGAACGGATCTCGACGGTATCGGTTAACTTTTAAAAGAAAAGGGGGGATTGGGGGGTACAGTGCAGGGG
AAAGAATAGTAGACATAATAGCAACAGACATACAAACTAAAGAATTACAAAAACAAATTACAAAATTCAA
AATTTTATCGTCCAGTGTGGTGGAATTCTGCAGATATCAACTTTGTATAGAAAAGTTGGCCTCCGCGCCG
GGTTTTGGCGCCTCCCGCGGGCGCCCCCCTCCTCACGGCGAGCGCTGCCACGTCAGACGAAGGGCGCAGC
GAGCGTCCTGATCCTTCCGCCCGGACGCTCAGGACAGCGGCCCGCTGCTCATAAGACTCGGCCTTAGAAC
CCCAGTATCAGCAGAAGGACATTTTAGGACGGGACTTGGGTGACTCTAGGGCACTGGTTTTCTTTCCAGA
GAGCGGAACAGGCGAGGAAAAGTAGTCCCTTCTCGGCGATTCTGCGGAGGGATCTCCGTGGGGCGGTGAA
CGCCGATGATTATATAAGGACGCGCCGGGTGTGGCACAGCTAGTTCCGTCGCAGCCGGGATTTGGGTCGC
GGTTCTTGTTTGTGGATCGCTGTGATCGTCACTTGGTGAGTAGCGGGCTGCTGGGCTGGCCGGGGCTTTC
GTGGCCGCCGGGCCGCTCGGTGGGACGGAAGCGTGTGGAGAGACCGCCAAGGGCTGTAGTCTGGGTCCGC
GAGCAAGGTTGCCCTGAACTGGGGGTTGGGGGGAGCGCAGCAAAATGGCGGCTGTTCCCGAGTCTTGAAT
GGAAGACGCTTGTGAGGCGGGCTGTGAGGTCGTTGAAACAAGGTGGGGGGCATGGTGGGCGGCAAGAACC
CAAGGTCTTGAGGCCTTCGCTAATGCGGGAAAGCTCTTATTCGGGTGAGATGGGCTGGGGCACCATCTGG
GGACCCTGACGTGAAGTTTGTCACTGACTGGAGAACTCGGTTTGTCGTCTGTTGCGGGGGCGGCAGTTAT
GGCGGTGCCGTTGGGCAGTGCACCCGTACCTTTGGGAGCGCGCGCCCTCGTCGTGTCGTGACGTCACCCG
TTCTGTTGGCTTATAATGCAGGGTGGGGCCACCTGCCGGTAGGTGTGCGGTAGGCTTTTCTCCGTCGCAG
GACGCAGGGTTCGGGCCTAGGGTAGGCTCTCCTGAATCGACAGGCGCCGGACCTCTGGTGAGGGGAGGGA
TAAGTGAGGCGTCAGTTTCTTTGGTCGGTTTTATGTACCTATCTTCTTAAGTAGCTGAAGCTCCGGTTTT
GAACTATGCGCTCGGGGTTGGCGAGTGTGTTTTGTGAAGTTTTTTAGGCACCTTTTGAAATGTAATCATT
TGGGTCAATATGTAATTTTCAGTGTTAGACTAGTAAATTGTCCGCTAAATTCTGGCCGTTTTTGGCTTTT
TTGTTAGACGCAACTTTGTACAAAAAAGTTGGCATGATGGACTTGGAGCTGCCGCCGCCGGGACTCCCGT
CCCAGCAGGACATGGATTTGATTGACATACTTTGGAGGCAAGATATAGATCTTGGAGTAAGTCGAGAAGT
ATTTGACTTCAGTCAGCGACGGAAAGAGTATGAGCTGGAAAAACAGAAAAAACTTGAAAAGGAAAGACAA
GAACAACTCCAAAAGGAGCAAGAGAAAGCCTTTTTCGCTCAGTTACAACTAGATGAACAGACAGGTGAAT
TTCTCCCAATTCAGCCAGCCCAGCACATCCAGTCAGAAACCAGTGGATCTGCCAACTACTCCCAGGTTGC
CCACATTCCCAAATCAGATGCTTTGTACTTTGATGACTGCATGCAGCTTTTGGCGCAGACATTCCCGTTT
GTAGATGACAATGAGGTTTCTTCGGCTACGTTTCAGTCACTTGTTCCTGATATTCCCGGTCACATCGAGA
GCCCAGTCTTCATTGCTACTAATCAGGCTCAGTCACCTGAAACTTCTGTTGCTCAGGTAGCCCCTGTTGA
TTTAGACGGTATGCAACAGGACATTGAGCAAGTTTGGGAGGAGCTATTATCCATTCCTGAGTTACAGTGT
CTTAATATTGAAAATGACAAGCTGGTTGAGACTACCATGGTTCCAAGTCCAGAAGCCAAACTGACAGAAG
TTGACAATTATCATTTTTACTCATCTATACCCTCAATGGAAAAAGAAGTAGGTAACTGTAGTCCACATTT
TCTTAATGCTTTTGAGGATTCCTTCAGCAGCATCCTCTCCACAGAAGACCCCAACCAGTTGACAGTGAAC
TCATTAAATTCAGATGCCACAGTCAACACAGATTTTGGTGATGAATTTTATTCTGCTTTCATAGCTGAGC
CCAGTATCAGCAACAGCATGCCCTCACCTGCTACTTTAAGCCATTCACTCTCTGAACTTCTAAATGGGCC
CATTGATGTTTCTGATCTATCACTTTGCAAAGCTTTCAACCAAAACCACCCTGAAAGCACAGCAGAATTC
AATGATTCTGACTCCGGCATTTCACTAAACACAAGTCCCAGTGTGGCATCACCAGAACACTCAGTGGAAT
CTTCCAGCTATGGAGACACACTACTTGGCCTCAGTGATTCTGAAGTGGAAGAGCTAGATAGTGCCCCTGG
AAGTGTCAAACAGAATGGTCCTAAAACACCAGTACATTCTTCTGGGGATATGGTACAACCCTTGTCACCA
TCTCAGGGGCAGAGCACTCACGTGCATGATGCCCAATGTGAGAACACACCAGAGAAAGAATTGCCTGTAA
GTCCTGGTCATCGGAAAACCCCATTCACAAAAGACAAACATTCAAGCCGCTTGGAGGCTCATCTCACAAG
AGATGAACTTAGGGCAAAAGCTCTCCATATCCCATTCCCTGTAGAAAAAATCATTAACCTCCCTGTTGTT
GACTTCAACGAAATGATGTCCAAAGAGCAGTTCAATGAAGCTCAACTTGCATTAATTCGGGATATACGTA
GGAGGGGTAAGAATAAAGTGGCTGCTCAGAATTGCAGAAAAAGAAAACTGGAAAATATAGTAGAACTAGA
GCAAGATTTAGATCATTTGAAAGATGAAAAAGAAAAATTGCTCAAAGAAAAAGGAGAAAATGACAAAAGC
CTTCACCTACTGAAAAAACAACTCAGCACCTTATATCTCGAAGTTTTCAGCATGCTACGTGATGAAGATG
GAAAACCTTATTCTCCTAGTGAATACTCCCTGCAGCAAACAAGAGATGGCAATGTTTTCCTTGTTCCCAA
AAGTAAGAAGCCAGATGTTAAGAAAAACTACCCAACTTTCTTGTACAAAGTGGGCGGCAAGCCCATCCCC
AACCCCCTGCTGGGCCTGGACAGCACCGCTAGCATCCCGCTGCTGAACGCTAAACAGATTCTGGGACAGC
TGGACGGCGGGAGCGTGGCAGTCCTGCCTGTGGTCGACTCCACCAATCAGTACCTGCTGGATCGAATCGG
CGAGCTGAAGAGTGGGGATGCTTGCATTGCAGAATATCAGCAGGCAGGGAGAGGAAGCAGAGGGAGGAAA
TGGTTCTCTCCTTTTGGAGCTAACCTGTACCTGAGTATGTTTTGGCGCCTGAAGCGGGGACCAGCAGCAA
TCGGCCTGGGCCCGGTCATCGGAATTGTCATGGCAGAAGCGCTGCGAAAGCTGGGAGCAGACAAGGTGCG
AGTCAAATGGCCCAATGACCTGTATCTGCAGGATAGAAAGCTGGCAGGCATCCTGGTGGAGCTGGCCGGA
ATAACAGGCGATGCTGCACAGATCGTCATTGGCGCCGGGATTAACGTGGCTATGAGGCGCGTGGAGGAAA
GCGTGGTCAATCAGGGCTGGATCACACTGCAGGAAGCAGGGATTAACCTGGACAGGAATACTCTGGCCGC
TATGCTGATCCGAGAGCTGCGGGCAGCCCTGGAACTGTTCGAGCAGGAAGGCCTGGCTCCATATCTGTCA
CGGTGGGAGAAGCTGGATAACTTCATCAATAGACCCGTGAAGCTGATCATTGGGGACAAAGAGATTTTCG
GGATTAGCCGGGGGATTGATAAACAGGGAGCCCTGCTGCTGGAACAGGACGGAGTTATCAAACCCTGGAT
GGGCGGAGAAATCAGTCTGCGGTCTGCCGAAAAGTAAGCCAACTTTATTATACATAGTTGATATCCAGCA
CAGTGGCGGCCGCTCGACAATCAACCTCTGGATTACAAAATTTGTGAAAGATTGACTGGTATTCTTAACT
ATGTTGCTCCTTTTACGCTATGTGGATACGCTGCTTTAATGCCTTTGTATCATGCTATTGCTTCCCGTAT
GGCTTTCATTTTCTCCTCCTTGTATAAATCCTGGTTGCTGTCTCTTTATGAGGAGTTGTGGCCCGTTGTC
AGGCAACGTGGCGTGGTGTGCACTGTGTTTGCTGACGCAACCCCCACTGGTTGGGGCATTGCCACCACCT
GTCAGCTCCTTTCCGGGACTTTCGCTTTCCCCCTCCCTATTGCCACGGCGGAACTCATCGCCGCCTGCCT
TGCCCGCTGCTGGACAGGGGCTCGGCTGTTGGGCACTGACAATTCCGTGGTGTTGTCGGGGAAGCTGACG
TCCTTTCCATGGCTGCTCGCCTGTGTTGCCACCTGGATTCTGCGCGGGACGTCCTTCTGCTACGTCCCTT
CGGCCCTCAATCCAGCGGACCTTCCTTCCCGCGGCCTGCTGCCGGCTCTGCGGCCTCTTCCGCGTCTTCG
CCTTCGCCCTCAGACGAGTCGGATCTCCCTTTGGGCCGCCTCCCCGCCTGGAATTCTACCGGGTAGGGGA
GGCGCTTTTCCCAAGGCAGTCTGGAGCATGCGCTTTAGCAGCCCCGCTGGGCACTTGGCGCTACACAAGT
GGCCTCTGGCCTCGCACACATTCCACATCCACCGGTAGGCGCCAACCGGCTCCGTTCTTTGGTGGCCCCT
TCGCGCCACCTTCTACTCCTCCCCTAGTCAGGAAGTTCCCCCCCGCCCCGCAGCTCGCGTCGTGCAGGAC
GTGACAAATGGAAGTAGCACGTCTCACTAGTCTCGTGCAGATGGACAGCACCGCTGAGCAATGGAAGCGG
GTAGGCCTTTGGGGCAGCGGCCAATAGCAGCTTTGCTCCTTCGCTTTCTGGGCTCAGAGGCTGGGAAGGG
GTGGGTCCGGGGGCGGGCTCAGGGGCGGGCTCAGGGGCGGGGCGGGCGCCCGAAGGTCCTCCGGAGGCCC
GGCATTCTGCACGCTTCAAAAGCGCACGTCTGCCGCGCTGTTCTCCTCTTCCTCATCTCCGGGCCTTTCG
ACCTGCAGCCCAAGCTTACCATGACCGAGTACAAGCCCACGGTGCGCCTCGCCACCCGCGACGACGTCCC
CAGGGCCGTACGCACCCTCGCCGCCGCGTTCGCCGACTACCCCGCCACGCGCCACACCGTCGATCCGGAC
CGCCACATCGAGCGGGTCACCGAGCTGCAAGAACTCTTCCTCACGCGCGTCGGGCTCGACATCGGCAAGG
TGTGGGTCGCGGACGACGGCGCCGCGGTGGCGGTCTGGACCACGCCGGAGAGCGTCGAAGCGGGGGCGGT
GTTCGCCGAGATCGGCCCGCGCATGGCCGAGTTGAGCGGTTCCCGGCTGGCCGCGCAGCAACAGATGGAA
GGCCTCCTGGCGCCGCACCGGCCCAAGGAGCCCGCGTGGTTCCTGGCCACCGTCGGCGTCTCGCCCGACC
ACCAGGGCAAGGGTCTGGGCAGCGCCGTCGTGCTCCCCGGAGTGGAGGCGGCCGAGCGCGCCGGGGTGCC
CGCCTTCCTGGAGACCTCCGCGCCCCGCAACCTCCCCTTCTACGAGCGGCTCGGCTTCACCGTCACCGCC
GACGTCGAGGTGCCCGAAGGACCGCGCACCTGGTGCATGACCCGCAAGCCCGGTGCCTGACGCCCGCCCC
ACGACCCGCAGCGCCCGACCGAAAGGAGCGCACGACCCCATGCATCTCGAGGGCCCGGTACCTTTAAGAC
CAATGACTTACAAGGCAGCTGTAGATCTTAGCCACTTTTTAAAAGAAAAGGGGGGACTGGAAGGGCTAGC
TCACTCCCAACGAAGACAAGATCTGCTTTTTGCTTGTACTGGGTCTCTCTGGTTAGACCAGATCTGAGCC
TGGGAGCTCTCTGGCTAACTAGGGAACCCACTGCTTAAGCCTCAATAAAGCTTGCCTTGAGTGCTTCAAG
TAGTGTGTGCCCGTCTGTTGTGTGACTCTGGTAACTAGAGATCCCTCAGACCCTTTTAGTCAGTGTGGAA
AATCTCTAGCAGTAGTAGTTCATGTCATCTTATTATTCAGTATTTATAACTTGCAAAGAAATGAATATCA
GAGAGTGAGAGGAACTTGTTTATTGCAGCTTATAATGGTTACAAATAAAGCAATAGCATCACAAATTTCA
CAAATAAAGCATTTTTTTCACTGCATTCTAGTTGTGGTTTGTCCAAACTCATCAATGTATCTTATCATGT
CTGGCTCTAGCTATCCCGCCCCTAACTCCGCCCATCCCGCCCCTAACTCCGCCCAGTTCCGCCCATTCTC
CGCCCCATGGCTGACTAATTTTTTTTATTTATGCAGAGGCCGAGGCCGCCTCGGCCTCTGAGCTATTCCA
GAAGTAGTGAGGAGGCTTTTTTGGAGGCCTAGGGACGTACCCAATTCGCCCTATAGTGAGTCGTATTACG
CGCGCTCACTGGCCGTCGTTTTACAACGTCGTGACTGGGAAAACCCTGGCGTTACCCAACTTAATCGCCT
TGCAGCACATCCCCCTTTCGCCAGCTGGCGTAATAGCGAAGAGGCCCGCACCGATCGCCCTTCCCAACAG
TTGCGCAGCCTGAATGGCGAATGGG
[124 nt withheld, positions 10806-10929]
C
[91 nt withheld, positions 10931-11021]
A
[49 nt withheld, positions 11023-11071]
CCTTTGACGTTGGAGTCCACGTTCTTT
[37 nt withheld, positions 11099-11135]
ACCCTATCTCGGTCTATTCTTTTGATTTATAAGGGATTTTGCCGATTTCGGCCTATTGGTTAAAAAATGA
GCTGATTTAACAAAAATTTAACGCGAATTTTAACAAAATATTAACGCTTACAATTT
Features (pLannotate 1.2.2; 31 found; start..end, strand, type, name):
     26..130     +  promoter       AmpR promoter: bla
    131..991     +  CDS            AmpR: β-lactamase; bla; confers resistance to ampicillin, carbenicillin, and related antibiotics
   1162..1750    +  rep_origin     ori: high-copy-number ColE1/pMB1/pBR322/pUC origin of replication
   1933..2025    +  CDS            lacI (fragment): lac repressor; lacI; The lac repressor binds to the lac operator to inhibit transcription in E. coli. This inhibition can be relieved by adding lactose or isopropyl-β-D-thiogalactopyranoside (IPTG).
   2038..2059    +  protein_bind   CAP binding site: CAP binding activates transcription in the presence of cAMP. E. coli catabolite activator protein
   2074..2104    +  promoter       lac promoter: promoter for the E. coli lac operon
   2108..2130    +  protein_bind   lac operator (fragment): The lac repressor binds to the lac operator to inhibit transcription in E. coli. This inhibition can be relieved by adding lactose or isopropyl-β-D-thiogalactopyranoside (IPTG). lac repressor encoded by lacI
   2173..2191    +  promoter       T3 promoter: promoter for bacteriophage T3 RNA polymerase
   2219..2445    +  promoter       RSV promoter: Rous sarcoma virus enhancer/promoter
   2446..2626    +  LTR            5' LTR (truncated): truncated 5' long terminal repeat (LTR) from HIV-1
   2673..2798    +  misc_feature   HIV-1 Ψ: packaging signal of human immunodeficiency virus type 1
   2782..3145    +  CDS            HIV-1 gag (fragment): gag protein from human immunodeficiency virus 1; gag
   3291..3524    +  misc_feature   RRE: The Rev response element (RRE) of HIV-1 allows for Rev-dependent mRNA export from the nucleus to the cytoplasm.
   3901..4001    +  CDS            Rev (fragment): human immunodeficiency virus 1 (HIV-1) Rev protein; rev; enhances nuclear export of unspliced and incompletely spliced viral mRNAs
   4020..4136    +  misc_feature   cPPT/CTS: central polypurine tract and central termination sequence of HIV-1
   4168..4188    +  protein_bind   attB4: mutant version of attB; core recombination site for the Gateway® BP reaction BP Clonase™
   4188..5399    +  promoter       UbC promoter: human ubiquitin C promoter
   5401..5418    +  protein_bind   attL1 (fragment): mutant version of attL; recombination site for the Gateway® LR reaction LR Clonase™
   5424..7238    +  CDS            NFE2L2: NF2L2_HUMAN - Also known as NRF2 From Homo sapiens (Human).
   7240..7263    -  protein_bind   attB2: mutant version of attB; recombination site for the Gateway® BP reaction BP Clonase™
   7314..8084    +  CDS            miniTurbo: N-terminally truncated mutant of the E. coli biotin ligase BioID engineered for improved catalytic efficiency (Branon et al., 2018)
   8139..8727    +  misc_feature   WPRE: woodchuck hepatitis virus posttranscriptional regulatory element
   8741..9240    +  promoter       PGK promoter: mouse phosphoglycerate kinase 1 promoter
   9261..9860    +  CDS            PuroR: puromycin N-acetyltransferase; pac from Streptomyces alboniger; confers resistance to puromycin
   9928..10065   +  CDS            nef (fragment): NEF_HV1LA - Experimental evidence at protein level: Swiss-Prot protein existence level 1. Extracellular Nef protein targets CD4(+) T-lymphocytes for apoptosis by interacting with CXCR4 surface receptors. From Human immunodeficiency virus type 1 group M subtype B (isolate Lai) (HIV-1).
  10051..10231   +  LTR            5' LTR (truncated): truncated 5' long terminal repeat (LTR) from HIV-1
  10303..10424   +  polyA_signal   SV40 poly(A) signal: SV40 polyadenylation signal
  10464..10599   +  rep_origin     SV40 ori: SV40 origin of replication
  10620..10638   -  promoter       T7 promoter: promoter for bacteriophage T7 RNA polymerase
  10646..10801   +  CDS            lacZα (fragment): LacZα fragment of β-galactosidase; lacZ fragment
  10806..11234   +  rep_origin     f1 ori (sequence partly withheld): f1 bacteriophage origin of replication; arrow indicates direction of (+) strand synthesis
