[The description below was written by a language model from this plasmid's Addgene catalogue record and pLannotate feature annotations shown in this document.]
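Description:
p667-UBC-NRF2-E79Q-V5-miniTurbo is an 11.3 kb lentiviral expression plasmid built on the pDest667 Gateway destination backbone, designed to deliver a biotin-ligase fusion of human NRF2 (NFE2L2) into mammalian cells for proximity labelling. In bacteria it is maintained through a high-copy ColE1/pUC-type origin and selected with ampicillin via the β-lactamase gene. An f1 origin and remnants of a lac/lacZα cloning region with T3 and T7 promoters are also present. The viral portion has a third-generation layout: an RSV promoter drives a truncated HIV-1 5' LTR, followed by the Ψ packaging signal with a gag fragment, the Rev response element and the cPPT/CTS. A second truncated LTR closes the transfer region and is followed by an SV40 polyadenylation signal and SV40 origin. Packaging functions must therefore be supplied in trans.

The payload is transcribed from the human ubiquitin C promoter, which provides constitutive expression. Residual Gateway recombination sites flank the promoter and the NFE2L2 open reading frame, reflecting assembly by Gateway recombination. The NRF2 coding sequence carries the E79Q substitution and reads through the downstream att site into a C-terminal V5 epitope and miniTurbo. The V5 tag is listed in the catalogue entry but not annotated in the feature table. miniTurbo is a truncated, engineered E. coli biotin ligase that biotinylates nearby proteins. A WPRE follows to enhance transcript expression. A separate mouse PGK promoter drives puromycin N-acetyltransferase, allowing selection of stably transduced cells. The construct is intended for miniTurbo proximity proteomic experiments that map proteins in the vicinity of the NRF2 E79Q mutant.
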