Addgene plasmid #207814: p667-UBC-NRF2-E79Q-V5-miniTurbo
Purpose: C-terminal tagged NRF2-E79Q for miniTurbo proximity experiments
Depositing lab: Ben Major. Publication: Proximity proteomic analysis of the NRF family reveals the Parkinson's disease protein ZNF746/PARIS as a co-complexed repressor of NRF2. LaPak KM, Saeidi S, Bok I, Wamsley NT, Plutzer IB, Bhatt DP, Luo J, Ashrafi G, Ben Major M. Sci Signal. 2023 Dec 12;16(815):eadi9018. doi: 10.1126/scisignal.adi9018. Epub 2023 Dec 12. PubMed 38085818.
Backbone
  Vector backbone: pDest667
  Backbone manufacturer: PEL
  Vector type: Lentiviral
  Selectable markers: Puromycin
Growth in bacteria
  Bacterial resistance: Ampicillin, 100 μg/mL
  Growth temperature: 30°C
  Growth strain: NEB Stable
  Copy number: High Copy
Gene/Insert
  Gene/Insert name: NRF2-E79Q-V5-miniTurbo (alt name: NFE2L2)
  Species: H. sapiens (human)
  Mutation: E79Q
  Entrez Gene: NFE2L2 (a.k.a. HEBP1, IMDDHH, NRF2, Nrf-2)
  Promoter: UBC
  Tag / fusion protein: V5-miniTurbo (C terminal on insert)
  Cloning method: Gateway Cloning
Terms and licenses: Academic/Nonprofit Terms; Industry Terms: Not Available to Industry
How to cite: p667-UBC-NRF2-E79Q-V5-miniTurbo was a gift from Ben Major (Addgene plasmid # 207814 ; http://n2t.net/addgene:207814 ; RRID:Addgene_207814)
